>Addgene plasmid #137173 | CMV_Npu-ABEmax N-terminal | addgene full sequence | sequence record 270141 | Addgene NGS Result
ATATGCCAAGTACGCCCCCTATTGACGTCAATGACGGTAAATGGCCCGCCTGGCATTATGCCCAGTACAT
GACCTTATGGGACTTTCCTACTTGGCAGTACATCTACGTATTAGTCATCGCTATTACCATGGTGATGCGG
TTTTGGCAGTACATCAATGGGCGTGGATAGCGGTTTGACTCACGGGGATTTCCAAGTCTCCACCCCATTG
ACGTCAATGGGAGTTTGTTTTGGCACCAAAATCAACGGGACTTTCCAAAATGTCGTAACAACTCCGCCCC
ATTGACGCAAATGGGCGGTAGGCGTGTACGGTGGGAGGTCTATATAAGCAGAGCTGGTTTAGTGAACCGT
CAGATCCGCTAGAGATCCGCGGCCGCTAATACGACTCACTATAGGGAGAGCCGCCACCATGAAACGGACA
GCCGACGGAAGCGAGTTCGAGTCACCAAAGAAGAAGCGGAAAGTCTCTGAAGTCGAGTTTAGCCACGAGT
ATTGGATGAGGCACGCACTGACCCTGGCAAAGCGAGCATGGGATGAAAGAGAAGTCCCCGTGGGCGCCGT
GCTGGTGCACAACAATAGAGTGATCGGAGAGGGATGGAACAGGCCAATCGGCCGCCACGACCCTACCGCA
CACGCAGAGATCATGGCACTGAGGCAGGGAGGCCTGGTCATGCAGAATTACCGCCTGATCGATGCCACCC
TGTATGTGACACTGGAGCCATGCGTGATGTGCGCAGGAGCAATGATCCACAGCAGGATCGGAAGAGTGGT
GTTCGGAGCACGGGACGCCAAGACCGGCGCAGCAGGCTCCCTGATGGATGTGCTGCACCACCCCGGCATG
AACCACCGGGTGGAGATCACAGAGGGAATCCTGGCAGACGAGTGCGCCGCCCTGCTGAGCGATTTCTTTA
GAATGCGGAGACAGGAGATCAAGGCCCAGAAGAAGGCACAGAGCTCCACCGACTCTGGAGGATCTAGCGG
AGGATCCTCTGGAAGCGAGACACCAGGCACAAGCGAGTCCGCCACACCAGAGAGCTCCGGCGGCTCCTCC
GGAGGATCCTCTGAGGTGGAGTTTTCCCACGAGTACTGGATGAGACATGCCCTGACCCTGGCCAAGAGGG
CACGCGATGAGAGGGAGGTGCCTGTGGGAGCCGTGCTGGTGCTGAACAATAGAGTGATCGGCGAGGGCTG
GAACAGAGCCATCGGCCTGCACGACCCAACAGCCCATGCCGAAATTATGGCCCTGAGACAGGGCGGCCTG
GTCATGCAGAACTACAGACTGATTGACGCCACCCTGTACGTGACATTCGAGCCTTGCGTGATGTGCGCCG
GCGCCATGATCCACTCTAGGATCGGCCGCGTGGTGTTTGGCGTGAGGAACGCAAAAACCGGCGCCGCAGG
CTCCCTGATGGACGTGCTGCACTACCCCGGCATGAATCACCGCGTCGAAATTACCGAGGGAATCCTGGCA
GATGAATGTGCCGCCCTGCTGTGCTATTTCTTTCGGATGCCTAGACAGGTGTTCAATGCTCAGAAGAAGG
CCCAGAGCTCCACCGACTCCGGAGGATCTAGCGGAGGCTCCTCTGGCTCTGAGACACCTGGCACAAGCGA
GAGCGCAACACCTGAAAGCAGCGGGGGCAGCAGCGGGGGGTCAGACAAGAAGTACAGCATCGGCCTGGCC
ATCGGCACCAACTCTGTGGGCTGGGCCGTGATCACCGACGAGTACAAGGTGCCCAGCAAGAAATTCAAGG
TGCTGGGCAACACCGACCGGCACAGCATCAAGAAGAACCTGATCGGAGCCCTGCTGTTCGACAGCGGCGA
AACAGCCGAGGCCACCCGGCTGAAGAGAACCGCCAGAAGAAGATACACCAGACGGAAGAACCGGATCTGC
TATCTGCAAGAGATCTTCAGCAACGAGATGGCCAAGGTGGACGACAGCTTCTTCCACAGACTGGAAGAGT
CCTTCCTGGTGGAAGAGGATAAGAAGCACGAGCGGCACCCCATCTTCGGCAACATCGTGGACGAGGTGGC
CTACCACGAGAAGTACCCCACCATCTACCACCTGAGAAAGAAACTGGTGGACAGCACCGACAAGGCCGAC
CTGCGGCTGATCTATCTGGCCCTGGCCCACATGATCAAGTTCCGGGGCCACTTCCTGATCGAGGGCGACC
TGAACCCCGACAACAGCGACGTGGACAAGCTGTTCATCCAGCTGGTGCAGACCTACAACCAGCTGTTCGA
GGAAAACCCCATCAACGCCAGCGGCGTGGACGCCAAGGCCATCCTGTCTGCCAGACTGAGCAAGAGCAGA
CGGCTGGAAAATCTGATCGCCCAGCTGCCCGGCGAGAAGAAGAATGGCCTGTTCGGAAACCTGATTGCCC
TGAGCCTGGGCCTGACCCCCAACTTCAAGAGCAACTTCGACCTGGCCGAGGATGCCAAACTGCAGCTGAG
CAAGGACACCTACGACGACGACCTGGACAACCTGCTGGCCCAGATCGGCGACCAGTACGCCGACCTGTTT
CTGGCCGCCAAGAACCTGTCCGACGCCATCCTGCTGAGCGACATCCTGAGAGTGAACACCGAGATCACCA
AGGCCCCCCTGAGCGCCTCTATGATCAAGAGATACGACGAGCACCACCAGGACCTGACCCTGCTGAAAGC
TCTCGTGCGGCAGCAGCTGCCTGAGAAGTACAAAGAGATTTTCTTCGACCAGAGCAAGAACGGCTACGCC
GGCTACATTGACGGCGGAGCCAGCCAGGAAGAGTTCTACAAGTTCATCAAGCCCATCCTGGAAAAGATGG
ACGGCACCGAGGAACTGCTCGTGAAGCTGAACAGAGAGGACCTGCTGCGGAAGCAGCGGACCTTCGACAA
CGGCAGCATCCCCCACCAGATCCACCTGGGAGAGCTGCACGCCATTCTGCGGCGGCAGGAAGATTTTTAC
CCATTCCTGAAGGACAACCGGGAAAAGATCGAGAAGATCCTGACCTTCCGCATCCCCTACTACGTGGGCC
CTCTGGCCAGGGGAAACAGCAGATTCGCCTGGATGACCAGAAAGAGCGAGGAAACCATCACCCCCTGGAA
CTTCGAGGAAGTGGTGGACAAGGGCGCTTCCGCCCAGAGCTTCATCGAGCGGATGACCAACTTCGATAAG
AACCTGCCCAACGAGAAGGTGCTGCCCAAGCACAGCCTGCTGTACGAGTACTTCACCGTGTATAACGAGC
TGACCAAAGTGAAATACGTGACCGAGGGAATGAGAAAGCCCGCCTTCCTGAGCGGCGAGCAGAAAAAGGC
CATCGTGGACCTGCTGTTCAAGACCAACCGGAAAGTGACCGTGAAGCAGCTGAAAGAGGACTACTTCAAG
AAAATCGAGTGCCTGTCCTACGAGACAGAGATCCTGACAGTGGAGTATGGCCTGCTGCCAATCGGCAAGA
TCGTGGAGAAGAGGATCGAGTGTACCGTGTACTCTGTGGATAACAATGGCAACATCTATACACAGCCCGT
GGCACAGTGGCACGATAGGGGAGAGCAGGAGGTGTTCGAGTATTGCCTGGAGGACGGCAGCCTGATCAGG
GCAACCAAGGACCACAAGTTCATGACAGTGGATGGCCAGATGCTGCCCATCGACGAGATTTTCGAGCGGG
AGCTGGACCTGATGAGAGTGGATAACCTGCCTAATAGCGGAGGCAGTAAAAGAACAGCAGACGGGAGTGA
GTTTGAGCCCAAGAAAAAGAGAAAGGTGTAACCGGTCATCATCACCATCACCATTGAGTTTAAACCCGCT
GATCAGCCTCGACTGTGCCTTCTAGTTGCCAGCCATCTGTTGTTTGCCCCTCCCCCGTGCCTTCCTTGAC
CCTGGAAGGTGCCACTCCCACTGTCCTTTCCTAATAAAATGAGGAAATTGCATCGCATTGTCTGAGTAGG
TGTCATTCTATTCTGGGGGGTGGGGTGGGGCAGGACAGCAAGGGGGAGGATTGGGAAGACAATAGCAGGC
ATGCTGGGGATGCGGTGGGCTCTATGGCTTCTGAGGCGGAAAGAACCAGCTGGGGCTCGATACCGTCGAC
CTCTAGCTAGAGCTTGGCGTAATCATGGTCATAGCTGTTTCCTGTGTGAAATTGTTATCCGCTCACAATT
CCACACAACATACGAGCCGGAAGCATAAAGTGTAAAGCCTAGGGTGCCTAATGAGTGAGCTAACTCACAT
TAATTGCGTTGCGCTCACTGCCCGCTTTCCAGTCGGGAAACCTGTCGTGCCAGCTGCATTAATGAATCGG
CCAACGCGCGGGGAGAGGCGGTTTGCGTATTGGGCGCTCTTCCGCTTCCTCGCTCACTGACTCGCTGCGC
TCGGTCGTTCGGCTGCGGCGAGCGGTATCAGCTCACTCAAAGGCGGTAATACGGTTATCCACAGAATCAG
GGGATAACGCAGGAAAGAACATGTGAGCAAAAGGCCAGCAAAAGGCCAGGAACCGTAAAAAGGCCGCGTT
GCTGGCGTTTTTCCATAGGCTCCGCCCCCCTGACGAGCATCACAAAAATCGACGCTCAAGTCAGAGGTGG
CGAAACCCGACAGGACTATAAAGATACCAGGCGTTTCCCCCTGGAAGCTCCCTCGTGCGCTCTCCTGTTC
CGACCCTGCCGCTTACCGGATACCTGTCCGCCTTTCTCCCTTCGGGAAGCGTGGCGCTTTCTCATAGCTC
ACGCTGTAGGTATCTCAGTTCGGTGTAGGTCGTTCGCTCCAAGCTGGGCTGTGTGCACGAACCCCCCGTT
CAGCCCGACCGCTGCGCCTTATCCGGTAACTATCGTCTTGAGTCCAACCCGGTAAGACACGACTTATCGC
CACTGGCAGCAGCCACTGGTAACAGGATTAGCAGAGCGAGGTATGTAGGCGGTGCTACAGAGTTCTTGAA
GTGGTGGCCTAACTACGGCTACACTAGAAGAACAGTATTTGGTATCTGCGCTCTGCTGAAGCCAGTTACC
TTCGGAAAAAGAGTTGGTAGCTCTTGATCCGGCAAACAAACCACCGCTGGTAGCGGTGGTTTTTTTGTTT
GCAAGCAGCAGATTACGCGCAGAAAAAAAGGATCTCAAGAAGATCCTTTGATCTTTTCTACGGGGTCTGA
CGCTCAGTGGAACGAAAACTCACGTTAAGGGATTTTGGTCATGAGATTATCAAAAAGGATCTTCACCTAG
ATCCTTTTAAATTAAAAATGAAGTTTTAAATCAATCTAAAGTATATATGAGTAAACTTGGTCTGACAGTT
ACCAATGCTTAATCAGTGAGGCACCTATCTCAGCGATCTGTCTATTTCGTTCATCCATAGTTGCCTGACT
CCCCGTCGTGTAGATAACTACGATACGGGAGGGCTTACCATCTGGCCCCAGTGCTGCAATGATACCGCGA
GACCCACGCTCACCGGCTCCAGATTTATCAGCAATAAACCAGCCAGCCGGAAGGGCCGAGCGCAGAAGTG
GTCCTGCAACTTTATCCGCCTCCATCCAGTCTATTAATTGTTGCCGGGAAGCTAGAGTAAGTAGTTCGCC
AGTTAATAGTTTGCGCAACGTTGTTGCCATTGCTACAGGCATCGTGGTGTCACGCTCGTCGTTTGGTATG
GCTTCATTCAGCTCCGGTTCCCAACGATCAAGGCGAGTTACATGATCCCCCATGTTGTGCAAAAAAGCGG
TTAGCTCCTTCGGTCCTCCGATCGTTGTCAGAAGTAAGTTGGCCGCAGTGTTATCACTCATGGTTATGGC
AGCACTGCATAATTCTCTTACTGTCATGCCATCCGTAAGATGCTTTTCTGTGACTGGTGAGTACTCAACC
AAGTCATTCTGAGAATAGTGTATGCGGCGACCGAGTTGCTCTTGCCCGGCGTCAATACGGGATAATACCG
CGCCACATAGCAGAACTTTAAAAGTGCTCATCATTGGAAAACGTTCTTCGGGGCGAAAACTCTCAAGGAT
CTTACCGCTGTTGAGATCCAGTTCGATGTAACCCACTCGTGCACCCAACTGATCTTCAGCATCTTTTACT
TTCACCAGCGTTTCTGGGTGAGCAAAAACAGGAAGGCAAAATGCCGCAAAAAAGGGAATAAGGGCGACAC
GGAAATGTTGAATACTCATACTCTTCCTTTTTCAATATTATTGAAGCATTTATCAGGGTTATTGTCTCAT
GAGCGGATACATATTTGAATGTATTTAGAAAAATAAACAAATAGGGGTTCCGCGCACATTTCCCCGAAAA
GTGCCACCTGACGTCGACGGATCGGGAGATCGATCTCCCGATCCCCTAGGGTCGACTCTCAGTACAATCT
GCTCTGATGCCGCATAGTTAAGCCAGTATCTGCTCCCTGCTTGTGTGTTGGAGGTCGCTGAGTAGTGCGC
GAGCAAAATTTAAGCTACAACAAGGCAAGGCTTGACCGACAATTGCATGAAGAATCTGCTTAGGGTTAGG
CGTTTTGCGCTGCTTCGCGATGTACGGGCCAGATATACGCGTTGACATTGATTATTGACTAGTTATTAAT
AGTAATCAATTACGGGGTCATTAGTTCATAGCCCATATATGGAGTTCCGCGTTACATAACTTACGGTAAA
TGGCCCGCCTGGCTGACCGCCCAACGACCCCCGCCCATTGACGTCAATAATGACGTATGTTCCCATAGTA
ACGCCAATAGGGACTTTCCATTGACGTCAATGGGTGGAGTATTTACGGTAAACTGCCCACTTGGCAGTAC
ATCAAGTGTATC
Features (pLannotate 1.2.2; 19 found; start..end, strand, type, name):
    132..335     +  promoter       CMV promoter: human cytomegalovirus (CMV) immediate early promoter
    377..395     +  promoter       T7 promoter: promoter for bacteriophage T7 RNA polymerase
    466..942     +  CDS            tadA: TADA_ECOLI - Also known as yfhC. Experimental evidence at protein level: Swiss-Prot protein existence level 1. Catalyzes the deamination of adenosine to inosine at the wobble position 34 of tRNA(Arg2). Essential for cell viability. From Escherichia coli (strain K12).
   1063..1554    +  CDS            tadA: TADA_ECOLI - Also known as yfhC. Experimental evidence at protein level: Swiss-Prot protein existence level 1. Catalyzes the deamination of adenosine to inosine at the wobble position 34 of tRNA(Arg2). Essential for cell viability. From Escherichia coli (strain K12).
   1654..3255    +  CDS            dCas9(N): N-terminal portion of catalytically inactive Streptococcus pyogenes dCas9 carrying the D10A mutation (Zetsche et al., 2015)
   3256..3372    +  CDS            dCas9(C) (fragment): C-terminal portion of catalytically inactive Streptococcus pyogenes dCas9 carrying the N863A mutation (Zetsche et al., 2015)
   3370..3669    +  CDS            dnaE-N (fragment): DPO3A_SYNY3 - Experimental evidence at protein level: Swiss-Prot protein existence level 1. DNA polymerase III is a complex, multichain enzyme responsible for most of the replicative synthesis in bacteria. This DNA polymerase also exhibits 3' to 5' exonuclease activity. The alpha chain is the DNA polymerase (By similarity). From Synechocystis sp. (strain PCC 6803 / Kazusa).
   3793..4017    +  polyA_signal   bGH poly(A) signal: bovine growth hormone polyadenylation signal
   4021..4042    +  promoter       SV40 promoter (fragment): SV40 enhancer and early promoter
   4047..4063    +  misc_feature   MCS (fragment): pBluescript multiple cloning site
   4112..4128    -  protein_bind   lac operator: The lac repressor binds to the lac operator to inhibit transcription in E. coli. This inhibition can be relieved by adding lactose or isopropyl-β-D-thiogalactopyranoside (IPTG). lac repressor encoded by lacI
   4136..4166    -  promoter       lac promoter: promoter for the E. coli lac operon
   4181..4202    -  protein_bind   CAP binding site: CAP binding activates transcription in the presence of cAMP. E. coli catabolite activator protein
   4215..4307    -  CDS            lacI (fragment): lac repressor; lacI; The lac repressor binds to the lac operator to inhibit transcription in E. coli. This inhibition can be relieved by adding lactose or isopropyl-β-D-thiogalactopyranoside (IPTG).
   4490..5078    -  rep_origin     ori: high-copy-number ColE1/pMB1/pBR322/pUC origin of replication
   5249..6109    -  CDS            AmpR: β-lactamase; bla; confers resistance to ampicillin, carbenicillin, and related antibiotics
   6110..6214    -  promoter       AmpR promoter: bla
   6285..6329    -  misc_feature   bom (fragment): basis of mobility region from pBR322
   6484..131     +  enhancer       CMV enhancer (across the origin): human cytomegalovirus immediate early enhancer
