[The description below was written by a language model from this plasmid's Addgene catalogue record and pLannotate feature annotations shown in this document.]
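Description:
CMV_Npu-ABEmax N-terminal is a mammalian expression plasmid on a pCMV backbone that encodes the N-terminal half of the adenine base editor ABEmax in split-intein form. It is propagated in E. coli through a high-copy ColE1/pUC-type origin and selected with ampicillin via the β-lactamase gene. The remaining bacterial features in the annotation (lac promoter and operator, CAP site, and fragments of lacI, bom, the SV40 promoter and a multiple cloning site) appear to be backbone remnants with no evident role in the payload.

The expression cassette is driven by the human CMV immediate-early enhancer and promoter, followed by a T7 promoter, and is terminated by the bovine growth hormone polyadenylation signal. The synthetic open reading frame begins with two tandem copies of sequence derived from the E. coli tRNA adenosine deaminase TadA, which together form the deaminase module of the editor. These are fused to the N-terminal part of Streptococcus pyogenes Cas9 carrying the D10A mutation, making the reassembled enzyme a nickase. The annotation tool labels these segments as dCas9 pieces, but the only Cas9 mutation in the record is D10A. The Cas9 fragment is followed directly by a DnaE N-intein, which the construct name identifies as Npu even though the closest database match was the Synechocystis homologue.

On its own the encoded protein is an incomplete editor. When it is co-expressed with a partner construct carrying the matching C-intein fused to the rest of Cas9, protein trans-splicing joins the two halves into full-length ABEmax. The associated work concerns delivering base editors to mouse tissues with adeno-associated viruses, where splitting the editor addresses packaging limits. No AAV ITRs are annotated here, so this plasmid suits transfection-based expression and testing of the split design.
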