Addgene plasmid #137173: CMV_Npu-ABEmax N-terminal
Purpose: Expresses the N-terminal split-intein fragment of ABEmax from the CMV promoter
Depositing lab: David Liu. Depositing organization: Broad Institute. Publication: Cytosine and adenine base editing of the brain, liver, retina, heart and skeletal muscle of mice via adeno-associated viruses. Levy JM, Yeh WH, Pendse N, Davis JR, Hennessey E, Butcher R, Koblan LW, Comander J, Liu Q, Liu DR. Nat Biomed Eng. 2020 Jan;4(1):97-110. doi: 10.1038/s41551-019-0501-5. Epub 2020 Jan 14. PubMed 31937940.
Backbone
  Vector backbone: pCMV
  Vector type: Mammalian Expression
Growth in bacteria
  Bacterial resistance: Ampicillin, 100 μg/mL
  Growth temperature: 37°C
  Growth strain: Mach1
  Copy number: High Copy
Gene/Insert
  Gene/Insert name: Npu-ABEmax_N-terminal (alt name: JL637)
  Species: Synthetic
  Mutation: Cas9 D10A
  Promoter: CMV
  Cloning method: Gibson Cloning
Terms and licenses: Academic/Nonprofit Terms; Industry Terms: Not Available to Industry
How to cite: CMV_Npu-ABEmax N-terminal was a gift from David Liu (Addgene plasmid # 137173 ; http://n2t.net/addgene:137173 ; RRID:Addgene_137173)
